Addgene plasmid #148179: pnEA-NpM-DmThor_50-83_Z
Purpose: Bacterial Expression of DmThor_50-83
Depositing lab: Elisa Izaurralde. Depositing organization: Max Planck Institute for Developmental Biology. Publication: 4E-BPs require non-canonical 4E-binding motifs and a lateral surface of eIF4E to repress translation. Igreja C, Peter D, Weiler C, Izaurralde E. Nat Commun. 2014 Sep 2;5:4790. doi: 10.1038/ncomms5790. PubMed 25179781.
Backbone
  Vector backbone: Unknown
  Vector type: Bacterial Expression
Growth in bacteria
  Bacterial resistance: Ampicillin, 100 μg/mL
  Growth temperature: 37°C
  Growth strain: DH5alpha
  Copy number: Low Copy
Gene/Insert
  Gene/Insert name: DmThor_50-83
  Species: D. melanogaster (fly)
  Entrez Gene: Thor (a.k.a. Dmel_CG8846, 153432_at, 43-BP, 4E-BP, 4E-BP1, 4EBP, 4e-BP, 4e-bp, 4eBP, 4ebp, BcDNA.HL08053, BcDNA:HL08053, CG8846, CT8705, Dm 4E-BP, Dmel\CG8846, Phas1, Thor/EIF4EBP, anon-WO0172774.158, d4E-BP, d4E-BP1, d4EBP, d4e-bp, d4eBP, dthor, eIF4E-BP, l(2)06270, l(2)k07736, l(2)k13517, pp20, thor)
  Cloning method: Unknown
Terms and licenses: Academic/Nonprofit Terms; Industry Terms: Not Available to Industry
Depositor comments: sequence given by NCBI: NM_057947.4 Plasmids from this collection were made available to the research community and donated after the lab closed. Please note that the sequence provided by the depositing laboratory may be theoretical/predicted or based on Sanger sequencing results. There may be discrepancies between sequencing results obtained by Addgene and the depositor sequence. If an Addgene verified sequence is not available, please contact before placing your order to request that our lab fully sequence the plasmid.
How to cite: pnEA-NpM-DmThor_50-83_Z was a gift from Elisa Izaurralde (Addgene plasmid # 148179 ; http://n2t.net/addgene:148179 ; RRID:Addgene_148179)
