[The description below was written by a language model from this plasmid's Addgene catalogue record and pLannotate feature annotations shown in this document.]
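Description:
pnEA-NpM-DmThor_50-83_Z is a 6.9 kb bacterial expression plasmid for producing a short fragment of the Drosophila melanogaster translational repressor Thor (4E-BP), residues 50–83 according to the construct name, in E. coli. The catalogue lists the backbone as unknown, but the annotated features show a pET-like, pBR322-derived architecture. It has a ColE1/pMB1-type origin accompanied by the bom region and the rop gene, which keeps copy number low and matches the recorded low-copy status. A bla gene with its own promoter provides ampicillin selection. Several disrupted fragments of the tetracycline resistance gene and its promoter remain as non-functional leftovers of the parental vector.

The expression cassette is driven by a T7 promoter followed by a lac operator and the phage T7 gene 10 ribosome binding site. A lacI gene on the plasmid supplies repressor, so transcription requires a host providing T7 RNA polymerase and is inducible with IPTG. The open reading frame begins with a cytosolic maltose-binding protein lacking its signal sequence, which serves as an N-terminal solubility and affinity tag. The Thor fragment follows after a short linker whose content is not annotated. Downstream, the annotation tool also detects a short match to a T7 gene 10B-derived solubility tag just before the T7 terminator; whether this is translated as part of the fusion is not stated.

Thor binds eIF4E and competes with eIF4G to block eIF4F assembly. The associated study examined canonical and non-canonical 4E-binding motifs, so this construct is suited to producing recombinant MBP-tagged peptide for eIF4E binding, pulldown or structural experiments.
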