Features (pLannotate 1.2.2; 20 found; start..end, strand, type, name):
    104..208     +  promoter       AmpR promoter: bla
    209..1069    +  CDS            AmpR: β-lactamase; bla; confers resistance to ampicillin, carbenicillin, and related antibiotics
   1240..1828    +  rep_origin     ori: high-copy-number ColE1/pMB1/pBR322/pUC origin of replication
   2014..2156    -  misc_feature   bom: basis of mobility region from pBR322
   2258..2449    -  CDS            rop: Rop protein, which maintains plasmids at low copy number; rop
   2466..2846    +  CDS            YPB1_ECOLX: Protein predicted: Swiss-Prot protein existence level 4. From Escherichia coli.
   3088..3712    -  CDS            TcR (fragment): tetracycline efflux protein; tet; confers resistance to tetracycline
   3727..3748    -  protein_bind   CAP binding site: CAP binding activates transcription in the presence of cAMP. E. coli catabolite activator protein
   3761..4843    -  CDS            lacI: lac repressor; lacI; The lac repressor binds to the lac operator to inhibit transcription in E. coli. This inhibition can be relieved by adding lactose or isopropyl-β-D-thiogalactopyranoside (IPTG).
   4844..4921    -  promoter       lacI promoter: lacI
   4929..5208    -  CDS            TcR (fragment): tetracycline efflux protein; tet; confers resistance to tetracycline
   5230..5248    +  promoter       T7 promoter: promoter for bacteriophage T7 RNA polymerase
   5249..5273    +  protein_bind   lac operator: The lac repressor binds to the lac operator to inhibit transcription in E. coli. This inhibition can be relieved by adding lactose or isopropyl-β-D-thiogalactopyranoside (IPTG). lac repressor encoded by lacI
   5288..5310    +  RBS            RBS: efficient ribosome binding site from bacteriophage T7 gene 10 (Olins and Rangwala, 1989)
   5321..6417    +  CDS            MBP (fragment): maltose binding protein from E. coli; malE (mutated); This version of the gene does not encode a signal sequence, so MBP will remain in the cytosol.
   6466..6582    +  CDS            Thor (fragment): 4EBP_DROME - Experimental evidence at protein level: Swiss-Prot protein existence level 1. Repressor of translation initiation that regulates eIF4E1 activity by preventing its assembly into the eIF4F complex (PubMed:11389445, PubMed:19804760, PubMed:25702871). Hypophosphorylated form competes with eIF4G1 and strongly binds to eIF4E1, leading to repress translation (PubMed:25702871). In contrast, hyperphosphorylated form dissociates from eIF4E1, allowing interaction between eIF4G1 and eIF4E1, leading to initiation of translation (PubMed:25702871). Acts as a regulator of various biological proce
   6587..6636    +  CDS            SET1 (fragment): solubility-enhancement tag derived from T7 phage gene 10B
   6644..6691    +  terminator     T7 terminator: transcription terminator for bacteriophage T7 RNA polymerase
   6714..6818    -  CDS            TcR (fragment): tetracycline efflux protein; tet; confers resistance to tetracycline
   6866..6894    -  promoter       tet promoter: E. coli promoter for tetracycline efflux protein gene
>Addgene plasmid #148179 | pnEA-NpM-DmThor_50-83_Z | depositor full sequence | sequence record 290627 | Full Sequence
TTCTTGAAGACGAAAGGGCCTCGTGATACGCCTATTTTTATAGGTTAATGTCATGATAATAATGGTTTCT
TAGACGTCAGGTGGCACTTTTCGGGGAAATGTGCGCGGAACCCCTATTTGTTTATTTTTCTAAATACATT
CAAATATGTATCCGCTCATGAGACAATAACCCTGATAAATGCTTCAATAATATTGAAAAAGGAAGAGTAT
GAGTATTCAACATTTCCGTGTCGCCCTTATTCCCTTTTTTGCGGCATTTTGCCTTCCTGTTTTTGCTCAC
CCAGAAACGCTGGTGAAAGTAAAAGATGCTGAAGATCAGTTGGGTGCACGAGTGGGTTACATCGAACTGG
ATCTCAACAGCGGTAAGATCCTTGAGAGTTTTCGCCCCGAAGAACGTTTTCCAATGATGAGCACTTTTAA
AGTTCTGCTATGTGGCGCGGTATTATCCCGTGTTGACGCCGGGCAAGAGCAACTCGGTCGCCGCATACAC
TATTCTCAGAATGACTTGGTTGAGTACTCACCAGTCACAGAAAAGCATCTTACGGATGGCATGACAGTAA
GAGAATTATGCAGTGCTGCCATAACCATGAGTGATAACACTGCGGCCAACTTACTTCTGACAACGATCGG
AGGACCGAAGGAGCTAACCGCTTTTTTGCACAACATGGGGGATCATGTAACTCGCCTTGATCGTTGGGAA
CCGGAGCTGAATGAAGCCATACCAAACGACGAGCGTGACACCACGATGCCTGCAGCAATGGCAACAACGT
TGCGCAAACTATTAACTGGCGAACTACTTACTCTAGCTTCCCGGCAACAATTAATAGACTGGATGGAGGC
GGATAAAGTTGCAGGACCACTTCTGCGCTCGGCCCTTCCGGCTGGCTGGTTTATTGCTGATAAATCTGGA
GCCGGTGAGCGTGGGTCTCGCGGTATCATTGCAGCACTGGGGCCAGATGGTAAGCCCTCCCGTATCGTAG
TTATCTACACGACGGGGAGTCAGGCAACTATGGATGAACGAAATAGACAGATCGCTGAGATAGGTGCCTC
ACTGATTAAGCATTGGTAACTGTCAGACCAAGTTTACTCATATATACTTTAGATTGATTTAAAACTTCAT
TTTTAATTTAAAAGGATCTAGGTGAAGATCCTTTTTGATAATCTCATGACCAAAATCCCTTAACGTGAGT
TTTCGTTCCACTGAGCGTCAGACCCCGTAGAAAAGATCAAAGGATCTTCTTGAGATCCTTTTTTTCTGCG
CGTAATCTGCTGCTTGCAAACAAAAAAACCACCGCTACCAGCGGTGGTTTGTTTGCCGGATCAAGAGCTA
CCAACTCTTTTTCCGAAGGTAACTGGCTTCAGCAGAGCGCAGATACCAAATACTGTCCTTCTAGTGTAGC
CGTAGTTAGGCCACCACTTCAAGAACTCTGTAGCACCGCCTACATACCTCGCTCTGCTAATCCTGTTACC
AGTGGCTGCTGCCAGTGGCGATAAGTCGTGTCTTACCGGGTTGGACTCAAGACGATAGTTACCGGATAAG
GCGCAGCGGTCGGGCTGAACGGGGGGTTCGTGCACACAGCCCAGCTTGGAGCGAACGACCTACACCGAAC
TGAGATACCTACAGCGTGAGCTATGAGAAAGCGCCACGCTTCCCGAAGGGAGAAAGGCGGACAGGTATCC
GGTAAGCGGCAGGGTCGGAACAGGAGAGCGCACGAGGGAGCTTCCAGGGGGAAACGCCTGGTATCTTTAT
AGTCCTGTCGGGTTTCGCCACCTCTGACTTGAGCGTCGATTTTTGTGATGCTCGTCAGGGGGGCGGAGCC
TATGGAAAAACGCCAGCAACGCGGCCTTTTTACGGTTCCTGGCCTTTTGCTGGCCTTTTGCTCACATGTT
CTTTCCTGCGTTATCCCCTGATTCTGTGGATAACCGTATTACCGCCTTTGAGTGAGCTGATACCGCTCGC
CGCAGCCGAACGACCGAGCGCAGCGAGTCAGTGAGCGAGGAAGCGGAAGAGCGCCTGATGCGGTATTTTC
TCCTTACGCATCTGTGCGGTATTTCACACCGCATATATGGTGCACTCTCAGTACAATCTGCTCTGATGCC
GCATAGTTAAGCCAGTATACACTCCGCTATCGCTACGTGACTGGGTCATGGCTGCGCCCCGACACCCGCC
AACACCCGCTGACGCGCCCTGACGGGCTTGTCTGCTCCCGGCATCCGCTTACAGACAAGCTGTGACCGTC
TCCGGGAGCTGCATGTGTCAGAGGTTTTCACCGTCATCACCGAAACGCGCGAGGCAGCTGCGGTAAAGCT
CATCAGCGTGGTCGTGAAGCGATTCACAGATGTCTGCCTGTTCATCCGCGTCCAGCTCGTTGAGTTTCTC
CAGAAGCGTTAATGTCTGGCTTCTGATAAAGCGGGCCATGTTAAGGGCGGTTTTTTCCTGTTTGGTCACT
GATGCCTCCGTGTAAGGGGGATTTCTGTTCATGGGGGTAATGATACCGATGAAACGAGAGAGGATGCTCA
CGATACGGGTTACTGATGATGAACATGCCCGGTTACTGGAACGTTGTGAGGGTAAACAACTGGCGGTATG
GATGCGGCGGGACCAGAGAAAAATCACTCAGGGTCAATGCCAGCGCTTCGTTAATACAGATGTAGGTGTT
CCACAGGGTAGCCAGCAGCATCCTGCGATGCAGATCCGGAACATAATGGTGCAGGGCGCTGACTTCCGCG
TTTCCAGACTTTACGAAACACGGAAACCGAAGACCATTCATGTTGTTGCTCAGGTCGCAGACGTTTTGCA
GCAGCAGTCGCTTCACGTTCGCTCGCGTATCGGTGATTCATTCTGCTAACCAGTAAGGCAACCCCGCCAG
CCTAGCCGGGTCCTCAACGACAGGAGCACGATCATGCGCACCCGTGGCCAGGACCCAACGCTGCCCGAGA
TGCGCCGCGTGCGGCTGCTGGAGATGGCGGACGCGATGGATATGTTCTGCCAAGGGTTGGTTTGCGCATT
CACAGTTCTCCGCAAGAATTGATTGGCTCCAATTCTTGGAGTGGTGAATCCGTTAGCGAGGTGCCGCCGG
CTTCCATTCAGGTCGAGGTGGCCCGGCTCCATGCACCGCGACGCAACGCGGGGAGGCAGACAAGGTATAG
GGCGGCGCCTACAATCCATGCCAACCCGTTCCATGTGCTCGCCGAGGCGGCATAAATCGCCGTGACGATC
AGCGGTCCAGTGATCGAAGTTAGGCTGGTAAGAGCCGCGAGCGATCCTTGAAGCTGTCCCTGATGGTCGT
CATCTACCTGCCTGGACAGCATGGCCTGCAACGCGGGCATCCCGATGCCGCCGGAAGCGAGAAGAATCAT
AATGGGGAAGGCCATCCAGCCTCGCGTCGCGAACGCCAGCAAGACGTAGCCCAGCGCGTCGGCCGCCATG
CCGGCGATAATGGCCTGCTTCTCGCCGAAACGTTTGGTGGCGGGACCAGTGACGAAGGCTTGAGCGAGGG
CGTGCAAGATTCCGAATACCGCAAGCGACAGGCCGATCATCGTCGCGCTCCAGCGAAAGCGGTCCTCGCC
GAAAATGACCCAGAGCGCTGCCGGCACCTGTCCTACGAGTTGCATGATAAAGAAGACAGTCATAAGTGCG
GCGACGATAGTCATGCCCCGCGCCCACCGGAAGGAGCTGACTGGGTTGAAGGCTCTCAAGGGCATCGGTC
GAGATCCCGGTGCCTAATGAGTGAGCTAACTTACATTAATTGCGTTGCGCTCACTGCCCGCTTTCCAGTC
GGGAAACCTGTCGTGCCAGCTGCATTAATGAATCGGCCAACGCGCGGGGAGAGGCGGTTTGCGTATTGGG
CGCCAGGGTGGTTTTTCTTTTCACCAGTGAGACGGGCAACAGCTGATTGCCCTTCACCGCCTGGCCCTGA
GAGAGTTGCAGCAAGCGGTCCACGCTGGTTTGCCCCAGCAGGCGAAAATCCTGTTTGATGGTGGTTAACG
GCGGGATATAACATGAGCTGTCTTCGGTATCGTCGTATCCCACTACCGAGATATCCGCACCAACGCGCAG
CCCGGACTCGGTAATGGCGCGCATTGCGCCCAGCGCCATCTGATCGTTGGCAACCAGCATCGCAGTGGGA
ACGATGCCCTCATTCAGCATTTGCATGGTTTGTTGAAAACCGGACATGGCACTCCAGTCGCCTTCCCGTT
CCGCTATCGGCTGAATTTGATTGCGAGTGAGATATTTATGCCAGCCAGCCAGACGCAGACGCGCCGAGAC
AGAACTTAATGGGCCCGCTAACAGCGCGATTTGCTGGTGACCCAATGCGACCAGATGCTCCACGCCCAGT
CGCGTACCGTCTTCATGGGAGAAAATAATACTGTTGATGGGTGTCTGGTCAGAGACATCAAGAAATAACG
CCGGAACATTAGTGCAGGCAGCTTCCACAGCAATGGCATCCTGGTCATCCAGCGGATAGTTAATGATCAG
CCCACTGACGCGTTGCGCGAGAAGATTGTGCACCGCCGCTTTACAGGCTTCGACGCCGCTTCGTTCTACC
ATCGACACCACCACGCTGGCACCCAGTTGATCGGCGCGAGATTTAATCGCCGCGACAATTTGCGACGGCG
CGTGCAGGGCCAGACTGGAGGTGGCAACGCCAATCAGCAACGACTGTTTGCCCGCCAGTTGTTGTGCCAC
GCGGTTGGGAATGTAATTCAGCTCCGCCATCGCCGCTTCCACTTTTTCCCGCGTTTTCGCAGAAACGTGG
CTGGCCTGGTTCACCACGCGGGAAACGGTCTGATAAGAGACACCGGCATACTCTGCGACATCGTATAACG
TTACTGGTTTCACATTCACCACCCTGAATTGACTCTCTTCCGGGCGCTATCATGCCATACCGCGAAAGGT
TTTGCGCCATTCGATGGTGTCCGGGATCTCGACGCTCTCCCTTATGCGACTCCTGCATTAGGAAGCAGCC
CAGTAGTAGGTTGAGGCCGTTGAGCACCGCCGCCGCAAGGAATGGTGCATGCAAGGAGATGGCGCCCAAC
AGTCCCCCGGCCACGGGGCCTGCCACCATACCCACGCCGAAACAAGCGCTCATGAGCCCGAAGTGGCGAG
CCCGATCTTCCCCATCGGTGATGTCGGCGATATAGGCGCCAGCAACCGCACCTGTGGCGCCGGTGATGCC
GGCCACGATGCGTCCGGCGTAGAGGATCGAGATCTCGATCCCGCGAAATTAATACGACTCACTATAGGGG
AATTGTGAGCGGATAACAATTCCCCACTAGTAATAATTTTGTTTAACTTTAAGAAGGAGATATACCATGG
AAACTGAAGAAGGTAAACTGGTAATCTGGATTAACGGCGATAAAGGCTATAACGGTCTCGCTGAAGTCGG
TAAGAAATTCGAGAAAGATACCGGAATTAAAGTCACCGTTGAGCATCCGGATAAACTGGAAGAGAAATTC
CCACAGGTTGCGGCAACTGGCGATGGCCCTGACATTATCTTCTGGGCACACGACCGCTTTGGTGGCTACG
CTCAATCTGGCCTGTTGGCTGAAATCACCCCGGACAAAGCGTTCCAGGACAAGCTGTATCCGTTTACCTG
GGATGCCGTACGTTACAACGGCAAGCTGATTGCTTACCCGATCGCTGTTGAAGCGTTATCGCTGATTTAT
AACAAAGACCTGCTGCCGAACCCGCCAAAAACCTGGGAAGAGATCCCGGCGCTGGATAAAGAACTGAAAG
CGAAAGGTAAGAGCGCCCTGATGTTCAACCTGCAAGAACCGTACTTCACCTGGCCGCTGATTGCTGCTGA
CGGGGGTTATGCGTTCAAGTATGAAAACGGCAAGTACGACATTAAAGACGTGGGCGTGGATAACGCTGGC
GCGAAAGCGGGTCTGACCTTCCTGGTTGACCTGATTAAAAACAAACACATGAATGCAGACACCGATTACT
CCATCGCAGAAGCTGCCTTTAATAAAGGCGAAACAGCGATGACCATCAACGGCCCGTGGGCATGGTCCAA
CATCGACACCAGCAAAGTGAATTATGGTGTAACGGTACTGCCGACCTTCAAGGGTCAACCATCCAAACCG
TTCGTTGGCGTGCTGAGCGCAGGTATTAACGCCGCCAGTCCGAACAAAGAGCTGGCAAAAGAGTTCCTCG
AAAACTATCTGCTGACTGATGAAGGTCTGGAAGCGGTTAATAAAGACAAACCGCTGGGTGCCGTAGCGCT
GAAGTCTTACGAGGAAGAGTTGGCGAAAGATCCACGTATTGCCGCCACGATGGAAAACGCCCAGAAAGGT
GAAATCATGCCGAACATCCCGCAGATGTCCGCTTTCTGGTATGCCGTGCGTACTGCGGTGATCAACGCCG
CCAGCGGTCGTCAGACTGTCGATGAAGCCCTTAAAGACGCGCAGACTGGTACCGGCAGCGGCCTGGAAGT
TCTGTTCCAGGGGCCCCATATGACCAAACTTATCTACGAGCGGGCTTTCATGAAGAATCTCCGTGGCTCC
CCATTGAGCCAAACTCCGCCGTCCAACGTGCCCAGTTGCTTGCTGAGGGGAACTTGAGCTAGCCCTAGGA
GATCCGGCTGCTAACAAAGCCCGAAAGGAAGCTGAGTTGGCTGCTGCCACCGCTGAGCAATAACTAGCAT
AACCCCTTGGGGCCTCTAAACGGGTCTTGAGGGGTTTTTTGCTGAAAGGAGGAACTATATCCGGATATCC
CGCAAGAGGCCCGGCAGTACCGGCATAACCAAGCCTATGCCTACAGCATCCAGGGTGACGGTGCCGAGGA
TGACGATGAGCGCATTGTTAGATTTCATACACGGTGCCTGACTGCGTTAGCAATTTAACTGTGATAAACT
ACCGCATTAAAGCTTATCGATGATAAGCTGTCAAACATGAGAA
